>Addgene plasmid #1591 | L3784 | depositor full sequence | sequence record 201 | Author sequence
AAGCTTGCATGCCTGCAGGTACCCGGAGTAGTTGGCGAAGATAGAAATGGTGTTATCTTATATAAATTCA
GACTTTCTCTGTTAAAATTTTAACCACCAAAAAATATAGAATTTATAAAAAGTTTCATTTTGAAATTTTA
TCTTTTGGGGCCATTTCACTACCTTATCAGGAAGAAATGTGTTTCATCAGAAATTGAATTTTTCATCTTT
TCAGAAAGTGTACCTAATACCGTATCATGCTCATATTCACGTGAATAAGGCTTCTGCCCAGTTCTGTGAT
TCAAGGAAAACTACGAAAAATGATCTCATTTTCTTTGATTTATCACCGAGCTGGTGTGTCATCACACACA
GTCTGTTTCTTGATAAAAACGCGCAGAAGTTAGAGCATTCATTGTGATTTTGGGTCTTTAATTTCTGTAA
AACAAATAAAGTGACAAGTTTATCATCTGCCTATTTTATCAGTTATATGCATGGTTAGTTGCAAATAAGG
GAGTAGAAATTGACTAAAACTCAAAATGAGCACTGAAACGAGGGGTTTTGTTAGTTGCGAAATAACAATT
AATACAATCTGGTTGATTACTTTGTAAAAGGATAATAAAATATGCAAAACTTGGCGTATTCTGAGATTTC
ATTCCTAAAGACATTTATCAAAACAAATGTTTTCTGCAATTTTCTAAATTCTTGGAATTCTGCCCAGCAG
CCTCTAATATCGCGTTTTACTTAGAAAATGACTTTTGGTTTCATTTTCTCATTTCTGGCTTCTATTTTTC
ACAAATGCAAATATTACATTTAAATTAGTACTTTCATTTCTACAAAGATCAAATTTAACATTATTGACAG
GTTTACTGTTATCTTGTGACAGTTCCGTACTGTCAATCAAAACGAAAATTAAAACTCATGAAATATCAAT
GAACATAAATTGAAAAAAAAACCCAGTTGAAAGGAGAAAATAAGCGAAACACACCAACAACTGAGTAGTT
ACGCTCACAATTTGGAAATGATTTTGAAAACTCTCTGGACTGCATTTCAATTTTTAACAAACAATGAATA
CATACTGATAGTTTTTGTACTTCTCGGCATTCAGAGGCAACTTCCTGCCAACAACCTGGCAACTTATTTA
GTGCCACTAAAATAAGTTGCCAAATTGTTGGCAGGAAGTTGCCTCCAAATGCCGAGTTGGAGCAAATGAT
TCGATATGATTTTAAGGATACCTACGCATGCCTCCTGCCAAGACACGCACCCACCTACTGAAATGTCGCG
GAATTTTACCTCCCAAACTATAGATTGGGTGAAACTTCACTGTAAAAGCTTTTTTTAAGTAGTAGGCTGG
CAGTAATGAAGACGTCCATACCATAATTTTTAATGTTGTATAGAAAATCTGAATTCTCAAGTATAACATT
TTCCAATAATTAGCATAGTCAGAAACTCTCCACCGCCGTTCCGTTCCTTTTTTTTGTAACTATGGAGTAA
TAGAACAAGATTATTCAAATTCAAATTTTTATAAAACTTTACAACGTCCTTTCCATATATTCTTCACACA
ACATTTGAAAAAACAACAAATTCATTCGAAATGCATTGCCCATAATGAATCGACCGAAAAACACAAGTGA
CCGTCAGGAGATCGATAGAGAGAGCCCGTTCCAACTAGACAACTTTTTAGTGCTTATCCTTACACACACT
TTCTAGCTTCATAAGAAATGCATCTATTATCGTCACCATTTGGAGACACCAGTTTTAGCGCACATTAATA
ATCGATCAGGGTCTAGAGACTCCTGTTGGATTGGCATGCCACGCCTACATGACATCTGGCTCTTGACGGG
TGATTTGTTACAGTGAGTAGCCACAATTTCGCGCATTTTCTTCTAAATTTCACTGTTATTTGTTCTTCTG
ATTTATTTCATTTGAACTACGGAAATCGGATCCTATCGATTCGCGGCCGCTGTACACCCGGGTGCCCTAT
AGTGAGTCGTATTGGTACCGGTAGAAAAAATGAGTAAAGGAGAAGAACTTTTCACTGGAGTTGTCCCAAT
TCTTGTTGAATTAGATGGTGATGTTAATGGGCACAAATTTTCTGTCAGTGGAGAGGGTGAAGGTGATGCA
ACATACGGAAAACTTACCCTTAAATTTATTTGCACTACTGGAAAACTACCTGTTCCATGGGTAAGTTTAA
ACATATATATACTAACTAACCCTGATTATTTAAATTTTCAGCCAACACTTGTCACTACTTTCTGTTATGG
TGTTCAATGCTTCTCGAGATACCCAGATCATATGAAACAGCATGACTTTTTCAAGAGTGCCATGCCCGAA
GGTTATGTACAGGAAAGAACTATATTTTTCAAAGATGACGGGAACTACAAGACACGTAAGTTTAAACAGT
TCGGTACTAACTAACCATACATATTTAAATTTTCAGGTGCTGAAGTCAAGTTTGAAGGTGATACCCTTGT
TAATAGAATCGAGTTAAAAGGTATTGATTTTAAAGAAGATGGAAACATTCTTGGACACAAATTGGAATAC
AACTATAACTCACACAATGTATACATCATGGCAGACAAACAAAAGAATGGAATCAAAGTTGTAAGTTTAA
ACATGATTTTACTAACTAACTAATCTGATTTAAATTTTCAGAACTTCAAAATTAGACACAACATTGAAGA
TGGAAGCGTTCAACTAGCAGACCATTATCAACAAAATACTCCAATTGGCGATGGCCCTGTCCTTTTACCA
GACAACCATTACCTGTCCACACAATCTGCCCTTTCGAAAGATCCCAACGAAAAGAGAGACCACATGGTCC
TTCTTGAGTTTGTAACAGCTGCTGGGATTACACATGGCATGGACGAACTATACAAAAGCCCACAAGCTTT
GGAATTCGCTAGCCGGCCATACAAGTAATCCGGATGATCGACGCCAACGTCGTTGAATTTTCAAATTTTA
AATACTGAATATTTGTTTTTTTTCCTATTATTTATTTATTCTCTTTGTGTTTTTTTTCTTGCTTTCTAAA
AAATTAATTCAATCCAAATCTAAACATTTTTTTTTCTCTTTCCGTCTCCCAATTCGTATTCCGCTCCTCT
CATCTGAACACAATGTGCAAGTTTATTTATCTTCTCGCTTTCATTTCATTAGGACGTGGGGGGAATTGGT
GGAAGGGGGAAACACACAAAAGGATGATGGAAATGAAATAAGGACACACAATATGCAACAACATTCAATT
CAGAAATATGGAGGAAGGTTTAAAAGAAAACATAAAAATATATAGAGGAGGAAGGAAAACTAGTAAAAAA
TAAGCAAAGAAATTAGGCGAACGATGAGAATTGTCCTCGCTTGGGCCCAAAAGGCCTTTTTTTTTTGGCG
CCGACGTCAGGTGGCACTTTTCGGGGAAATGTGCGCGGAACCCCTATTTGTTTATTTTTCTAAATACATT
CAAATATGTATCCGCTCATGAGACAATAACCCTGATAAATGCTTCAATAATATTGAAAAAGGAAGAGTAT
GAGTATTCAACATTTCCGTGTCGCCCTTATTCCCTTTTTTGCGGCATTTTGCCTTCCTGTTTTTGCTCAC
CCAGAAACGCTGGTGAAAGTAAAAGATGCTGAAGATCAGTTGGGTGCACGAGTGGGTTACATCGAACTGG
ATCTCAACAGCGGTAAGATCCTTGAGAGTTTTCGCCCCGAAGAACGTTTTCCAATGATGAGCACTTTTAA
AGTTCTGCTATGTGGCGCGGTATTATCCCGTATTGACGCCGGGCAAGAGCAACTCGGTCGCCGCATACAC
TATTCTCAGAATGACTTGGTTGAGTACTCACCAGTCACAGAAAAGCATCTTACGGATGGCATGACAGTAA
GAGAATTATGCAGTGCTGCCATAACCATGAGTGATAACACTGCGGCCAACTTACTTCTGACAACGATCGG
AGGACCGAAGGAGCTAACCGCTTTTTTGCACAACATGGGGGATCATGTAACTCGCCTTGATCGTTGGGAA
CCGGAGCTGAATGAAGCCATACCAAACGACGAGCGTGACACCACGATGCCTGTAGCAATGGCAACAACGT
TGCGCAAACTATTAACTGGCGAACTACTTACTCTAGCTTCCCGGCAACAATTAATAGACTGGATGGAGGC
GGATAAAGTTGCAGGACCACTTCTGCGCTCGGCCCTTCCGGCTGGCTGGTTTATTGCTGATAAATCTGGA
GCCGGTGAGCGTGGGTCTCGCGGTATCATTGCAGCACTGGGGCCAGATGGTAAGCCCTCCCGTATCGTAG
TTATCTACACGACGGGGAGTCAGGCAACTATGGATGAACGAAATAGACAGATCGCTGAGATAGGTGCCTC
ACTGATTAAGCATTGGTAACTGTCAGACCAAGTTTACTCATATATACTTTAGATTGATTTAAAACTTCAT
TTTTAATTTAAAAGGATCTAGGTGAAGATCCTTTTTGATAATCTCATGACCAAAATCCCTTAACGTGAGT
TTTCGTTCCACTGAGCGTCAGACCCCGTAGAAAAGATCAAAGGATCTTCTTGAGATCCTTTTTTTCTGCG
CGTAATCTGCTGCTTGCAAACAAAAAAACCACCGCTACCAGCGGTGGTTTGTTTGCCGGATCAAGAGCTA
CCAACTCTTTTTCCGAAGGTAACTGGCTTCAGCAGAGCGCAGATACCAAATACTGTCCTTCTAGTGTAGC
CGTAGTTAGGCCACCACTTCAAGAACTCTGTAGCACCGCCTACATACCTCGCTCTGCTAATCCTGTTACC
AGTGGCTGCTGCCAGTGGCGATAAGTCGTGTCTTACCGGGTTGGACTCAAGACGATAGTTACCGGATAAG
GCGCAGCGGTCGGGCTGAACGGGGGGTTCGTGCACACAGCCCAGCTTGGAGCGAACGACCTACACCGAAC
TGAGATACCTACAGCGTGAGCATTGAGAAAGCGCCACGCTTCCCGAAGGGAGAAAGGCGGACAGGTATCC
GGTAAGCGGCAGGGTCGGAACAGGAGAGCGCACGAGGGAGCTTCCAGGGGGAAACGCCTGGTATCTTTAT
AGTCCTGTCGGGTTTCGCCACCTCTGACTTGAGCGTCGATTTTTGTGATGCTCGTCAGGGGGGCGGAGCC
TATGGAAAAACGCCAGCAACGCGGCCTTTTTACGGTTCCTGGCCTTTTGCTGGCCTTTTGCTCACATGTT
CTTTCCTGCGTTATCCCCTGATTCTGTGGATAACCGTATTACCGCCTTTGAGTGAGCTGATACCGCTCGC
CGCAGCCGAACGACCGAGCGCAGCGAGTCAGTGAGCGAGGAAGCGGAAGAGCGCCCAATACGCAAACCGC
CTCTCCCCGCGCGTTGGCCGATTCATTAATGCAGCTGGCACGACAGGTTTCCCGACTGGAAAGCGGGCAG
TGAGCGCAACGCAATTAATGTGAGTTAGCTCACTCATTAGGCACCCCAGGCTTTACACTTTATGCTTCCG
GCTCGTATGTTGTGTGGAATTGTGAGCGGATAACAATTTCACACAGGAAACAGCTATGACCATGATTACG
CCAAGCTGTAAGTTTAAACATGATCTTACTAACTAACTATTCTCATTTAAATTTTCAGAGCTTAAAAATG
GCTGAAATCACTCACAACGATGGATACGCTAACAACTTGGAAATGAAAT
Features (pLannotate 1.2.2; 10 found; start..end, strand, type, name):
      1..20      -  misc_feature   MCS (fragment): pUC18/19 multiple cloning site
   1956..1973    -  promoter       T7 promoter (fragment): promoter for bacteriophage T7 RNA polymerase
   1993..2856    +  CDS            yEGFP: yEGFP is a fluorescent protein published in 1997.
   3394..3498    +  promoter       AmpR promoter: bla
   3499..4359    +  CDS            AmpR: β-lactamase; bla; confers resistance to ampicillin, carbenicillin, and related antibiotics
   4530..5118    +  rep_origin     ori: high-copy-number ColE1/pMB1/pBR322/pUC origin of replication
   5301..5393    +  CDS            lacI (fragment): lac repressor; lacI; The lac repressor binds to the lac operator to inhibit transcription in E. coli. This inhibition can be relieved by adding lactose or isopropyl-β-D-thiogalactopyranoside (IPTG).
   5406..5427    +  protein_bind   CAP binding site: CAP binding activates transcription in the presence of cAMP. E. coli catabolite activator protein
   5442..5472    +  promoter       lac promoter: promoter for the E. coli lac operon
   5480..5496    +  protein_bind   lac operator: The lac repressor binds to the lac operator to inhibit transcription in E. coli. This inhibition can be relieved by adding lactose or isopropyl-β-D-thiogalactopyranoside (IPTG). lac repressor encoded by lacI
