[The description below was written by a language model from this plasmid's Addgene catalogue record and pLannotate feature annotations shown in this document.]
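Description:
L3784 (miniprep designation pPD118.17) is a 5,649 bp C. elegans expression plasmid from the 1997 Fire Lab Vector Kit, catalogued as an empty backbone with no separate insert. It is propagated in E. coli through a high-copy ColE1/pUC-type origin and selected with ampicillin via the bla (AmpR) gene and its own promoter. Remnants of a pUC-style cloning vector are also annotated: a fragment of the pUC18/19 polylinker, a short lacI fragment, the CAP binding site, and the lac promoter and operator. The record lists the parental backbone itself as unknown.

The component list in the catalogue entry describes the worm-expression cassette in order: "mec3-1822" and "mec3Tsa", which by their names appear to be upstream regulatory sequence and a start region from the mec-3 gene, then a T7 promoter, then a GFP coding region carrying the S65C chromophore substitution and split into segments (gfpN, gfpS65C, gfpC) by synthetic introns (IVSR, IVSS, IVST), followed by a let-858 3' region and a "decoy" element. Artificial introns of this kind are included in Fire vectors to improve transgene expression in worms, and the let-858 3' end supplies downstream processing signals. The feature table agrees in part. It places a T7 promoter fragment just upstream of a GFP-family reading frame, labelled yEGFP by the automated annotator, but leaves the roughly 1.9 kb preceding region and the 3' region unannotated. The layout is consistent with a mec-3-driven GFP reporter or a starting vector for building GFP fusions, but the record does not state a specific purpose and refers to the kit documentation for details.
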