Addgene plasmid #1591: L3784
Purpose: (Empty Backbone)
Depositing lab: Andrew Fire. Depositing organization: Carnegie Institution for Science.
Backbone
  Vector backbone: Unknown
  Backbone size (bp): 5649
  Vector type: Worm Expression
Growth in bacteria
  Bacterial resistance: Ampicillin, 100 μg/mL
  Growth temperature: 37°C
  Growth strain: DH5alpha
  Copy number: Unknown
Gene/Insert
  Gene/Insert name: None
  Tag / fusion protein: mec3-1822, mec3Tsa, T7p, gfpN, IVSR, gfpS65C, IVSS, IVST, gfpC, let8583', decoy
  Cloning method: Restriction Enzyme
Terms and licenses: Academic/Nonprofit Terms; Industry Terms: Not Available to Industry
Depositor comments: See Fire Lab Vector Kit Documentation 1997. Fire Lab Miniprep Number pPD118.17, Ligation number L3784.
How to cite: L3784 was a gift from Andrew Fire (Addgene plasmid # 1591 ; http://n2t.net/addgene:1591 ; RRID:Addgene_1591)
