>Addgene plasmid #1591 | L3784 | addgene partial sequence | sequence record 16728 | 1591_m13reverse
CTGATCTTACTAACTAACTATTCTCATTTAAATTTTCAGAGCTTAAAAATGGCTGACCCTCACTCACAAC
GATGGATACGCTAACAACTTGGAAATGAAANNAGCTTGCATGCCTGCAGGTACCCGGAGTAGTTGGCGAA
GATAGAAATGGTGTTATCTTATATAAATTCAGACTTTCTCTGATAAAATTTTAACCACCAAAAAATATAG
AATTTATAAAAAGTTTCATTTTGAAATTTTATCTTTTGGGGCCATTTCACTACCTTATCAGGAAGAAATG
TGTTTCATCAGAAATTGAATTTTTCATCTTTTCAGAAAGTGTACCTAATACCGTATCATGCTCATATTCA
CGTGAATAAGGCTTCTGCCCAGTTCTGTGATTCAAGGAAAACTACGAAAAATGATCTCATTTTCTTTGAT
TTATCACCGAGCTGGTGTGTCATCACACACAGTCTGTTTCTTGATAAAAACGCGCAGAAGTTAGAGCATT
CATTGTGATTTTGGGTCTTTAATTTCTGTAAAACAAATAAAGTGACAAGTTTATCATCTGCCTATTTTAT
CAGTTATATGCATGGTTAGTTGCAAATAAGGGAGTAGAAATTGACTAAAACTCAAAATGAGCACTGAAAC
GAGGGGTTTTGTTAGTTGCGAAATAACAATTAATACAATCTGGTTGATTACTTTGTAAAAGGATAATAAA
ATATGCAAAACTTGGCGTATTCTGAGATTTCATTCCTAAAGACATTTATCAAAACAAATGTTTTCTGCAA
TTTTCTAAATTCTTGGAATTCTGCCCAGCAGCCTCTAATATCGCGTTTTACTTAGAAAATGACTTTTGGT
TTCATTTTCTCATTTTCTGGCTTCTATTTTTNCACAAATGCAAATATTTNACATTTAAATTAGTACTTTC
ATTTCNACCAAGATCAAATTTAACATTNATTGACAGGTTACTGTTATCTGGTGACAGTTCCGTACTGTCA
TCCAAAACGAAATTAAAACTCNTGAAATATCCNTGAACATAAATTGGAAAAAAAACCCCCNTTGNAANGG
AAAAAATANGCGAAACNCCNCCCACCACCNGAGTAGTTACGCCTCCCAATTTGGAAAAGGATTTNGAAAA
CNCCCNGGACNGCNTTCCAATTTTTAACAANCANGNAAAACNACCGGAAAGTTTTGGACCTNCGNCATCA
CAAAAGNAAAATTTCNGGCCNAAAACNGGGNAATTTTTNNGGGNCCCCAAAAAAAATTGCCCAAATGTGG
GNGGAANGTCCCCCNAGGCCNGGNGGNNCAAAGNTCCCNTNGTTTTTNNGGNACCCCCCC
